Addgene plasmid #15261: pCAG-NL1B
Depositing lab: Peter Scheiffele. Publication: Alternative splicing controls selective trans-synaptic interactions of the neuroligin-neurexin complex. Chih B, Gollan L, Scheiffele P. Neuron. 2006 Jul 20. 51(2):171-8. 10.1016/j.neuron.2006.06.005 PubMed 16846852.
Backbone
  Vector backbone: pCAAGS
  Backbone size w/o insert (bp): 4921
  Vector type: Mammalian Expression
Growth in bacteria
  Bacterial resistance: Ampicillin, 100 μg/mL
  Growth temperature: 37°C
  Growth strain: DH5alpha
  Copy number: High Copy
Gene/Insert
  Gene/Insert name: Neuroligin 1 with insert B (alt names: Nlgn1; Nlgn1B)
  Species: M. musculus (mouse)
  Insert size (bp): 2499
  Entrez Gene: Nlgn1 (a.k.a. 6330415N05Rik, NL1, Nlg1, mKIAA1070)
  Tag / fusion protein: HA (N terminal on backbone)
  Cloning method: Restriction Enzyme; 5′ cloning site NheI (not destroyed); 3′ cloning site KpnI (not destroyed)
  Sequencing primers: 5′ N/A
Terms and licenses: Academic/Nonprofit Terms; Industry Terms: Not Available to Industry
How to cite: pCAG-NL1B was a gift from Peter Scheiffele (Addgene plasmid # 15261 ; http://n2t.net/addgene:15261 ; RRID:Addgene_15261)
