[The description below was written by a language model from this plasmid's Addgene catalogue record and pLannotate feature annotations shown in this document.]
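Description:
pCAG-NL1B is a mammalian expression plasmid built on the pCAAGS (pCAGGS-type) backbone and carrying mouse neuroligin 1 (Nlgn1) in the splice form that contains insert B. The full construct is about 7.4 kb, with a roughly 2.5 kb insert cloned between NheI and KpnI sites that remain intact. It is propagated in E. coli as a high-copy plasmid through a ColE1/pUC-type origin and is selected with ampicillin via the β-lactamase gene and its native promoter. The backbone also retains lac promoter/operator remnants, along with an SV40 origin of replication that can support episomal amplification in cells expressing SV40 large T antigen. No mammalian selection marker is annotated.

Expression is driven by the composite CAG promoter: the CMV immediate-early enhancer (spanning the sequence origin), the chicken β-actin promoter, and a chimeric chicken β-actin/rabbit β-globin intron. Together these give strong, broadly active transcription in mammalian cells, including neurons. The Nlgn1 coding sequence follows a short multiple cloning site remnant, and the transcript is terminated by rabbit β-globin 3′ sequences and the polyadenylation signal. The small HBB "fragments" in the annotation are globin exon remnants of this cassette rather than expressed fusion partners. The catalogue lists an N-terminal HA epitope tag, which allows detection of the recombinant protein, but the feature table does not annotate it separately, so its exact position is not shown.

Neuroligin 1 is a postsynaptic cell-surface adhesion protein that binds presynaptic neurexins. According to the associated publication title, the plasmid comes from work on how alternative splicing controls the selectivity of neuroligin–neurexin trans-synaptic interactions.
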