Features (pLannotate 1.2.2; 19 found; start..end, strand, type, name):
    368..645     +  promoter       chicken β-actin promoter: No description available
    647..1664    +  intron         chimeric intron: chimera between introns from chicken β-actin and rabbit β-globin
   1662..1718    +  CDS            HBB (fragment): HBB_LEPEU - Experimental evidence at protein level: Swiss-Prot protein existence level 1. Involved in oxygen transport from the lung to the various peripheral tissues. From Lepus europaeus (European hare).
   1725..1757    +  misc_feature   MCS (fragment): multiple cloning site
   1769..4264    +  CDS            Nlgn1: NLGN1_MOUSE - Also known as Kiaa1070. Experimental evidence at protein level: Swiss-Prot protein existence level 1. Cell surface protein involved in cell-cell-interactions via its interactions with neurexin family members. Plays a role in synapse function and synaptic signal transmission, and probably mediates its effects by recruiting and clustering other synaptic proteins. May promote the initial formation of synapses, but is not essential for this. In vitro, triggers the de novo formation of presynaptic structures. May be involved in specification of excitatory synapses. Required to maintai
   4335..4418    +  CDS            HBB (fragment): HBB_PONPY - Experimental evidence at transcript level: Swiss-Prot protein existence level 2. Involved in oxygen transport from the lung to the various peripheral tissues. From Pongo pygmaeus (Bornean orangutan).
   4489..4544    +  polyA_signal   β-globin poly(A) signal: rabbit β-globin polyadenylation signal (Gil and Proudfoot, 1987)
   4929..4945    -  protein_bind   lac operator: The lac repressor binds to the lac operator to inhibit transcription in E. coli. This inhibition can be relieved by adding lactose or isopropyl-β-D-thiogalactopyranoside (IPTG). lac repressor encoded by lacI
   4953..4983    -  promoter       lac promoter: promoter for the E. coli lac operon
   4998..5019    -  protein_bind   CAP binding site: CAP binding activates transcription in the presence of cAMP. E. coli catabolite activator protein
   5032..5071    -  CDS            lacI (fragment): lac repressor; lacI; The lac repressor binds to the lac operator to inhibit transcription in E. coli. This inhibition can be relieved by adding lactose or isopropyl-β-D-thiogalactopyranoside (IPTG).
   5078..5100    +  promoter       SV40 promoter (fragment): SV40 enhancer and early promoter
   5124..5259    +  rep_origin     SV40 ori: SV40 origin of replication
   5279..5413    +  polyA_signal   SV40 poly(A) signal: SV40 polyadenylation signal
   5415..5469    -  CDS            lacI (fragment): lac repressor; lacI; The lac repressor binds to the lac operator to inhibit transcription in E. coli. This inhibition can be relieved by adding lactose or isopropyl-β-D-thiogalactopyranoside (IPTG).
   5652..6240    -  rep_origin     ori: high-copy-number ColE1/pMB1/pBR322/pUC origin of replication
   6411..7271    -  CDS            AmpR: β-lactamase; bla; confers resistance to ampicillin, carbenicillin, and related antibiotics
   7272..7376    -  promoter       AmpR promoter: bla
   7407..366     +  enhancer       CMV enhancer (across the origin): human cytomegalovirus immediate early enhancer
>Addgene plasmid #15261 | pCAG-NL1B | depositor full sequence | sequence record 8233 | Author sequence
ACTAGTTATTAATAGTAATCAATTACGGGGTCATTAGTTCATAGCCCATATATGGAGTTCCGCGTTACAT
AACTTACGGTAAATGGCCCGCCTGGCTGACCGCCCAACGACCCCCGCCCATTGACGTCAATAATGACGTA
TGTTCCCATAGTAACGCCAATAGGGACTTTCCATTGACGTCAATGGGTGGAGTATTTACGGTAAACTGCC
CACTTGGCAGTACATCAAGTGTATCATATGCCAAGTACGCCCCCTATTGACGTCAATGACGGTAAATGGC
CCGCCTGGCATTATGCCCAGTACATGACCTTATGGGACTTTCCTACTTGGCAGTACATCTACGTATTAGT
CATCGCTATTACCATGGTCGAGGTGAGCCCCACGTTCTGCTTCACTCTCCCCATCTCCCCCCCCTCCCCA
CCCCCAATTTTGTATTTATTTATTTTTTAATTATTTTGTGCAGCGATGGGGGCGGGGGGGGGGGGGGGGC
GCGCGCCAGGCGGGGCGGGGCGGGGCGAGGGGCGGGGCGGGGCGAGGCGGAGAGGTGCGGCGGCAGCCAA
TCAGAGCGGCGCGCTCCGAAAGTTTCCTTTTATGGCGAGGCGGCGGCGGCGGCGGCCCTATAAAAAGCGA
AGCGCGCGGCGGGCGGGGAGTCGCTGCGACGCTGCCTTCGCCCCGTGCCCCGCTCCGCCGCCGCCTCGCG
CCGCCCGCCCCGGCTCTGACTGACCGCGTTACTCCCACAGGTGAGCGGGCGGGACGGCCCTTCTCCTCCG
GGCTGTAATTAGCGCTTGGTTTAATGACGGCTTGTTTCTTTTCTGTGGCTGCGTGAAAGCCTTGAGGGGC
TCCGGGAGGGCCCTTTGTGCGGGGGGAGCGGCTCGGGGGGTGCGTGCGTGTGTGTGTGCGTGGGGAGCGC
CGCGTGCGGCTCCGCGCTGCCCGGCGGCTGTGAGCGCTGCGGGCGCGGCGCGGGGCTTTGTGCGCTCCGC
AGTGTGCGCGAGGGGAGCGCGGCCGGGGGCGGTGCCCCGCGGTGCGGGGGGGGCTGCGAGGGGAACAAAG
GCTGCGTGCGGGGTGTGTGCGTGGGGGGGTGAGCAGGGGGTGTGGGCGCGTCGGTCGGGCTGCAACCCCC
CCTGCACCCCCCTCCCCGAGTTGCTGAGCACGGCCCGGCTTCGGGTGCGGGGCTCCGTACGGGGCGTGGC
GCGGGGCTCGCCGTGCCGGGCGGGGGGTGGCGGCAGGTGGGGGTGCCGGGCGGGGCGGGGCCGCCTCGGG
CCGGGGAGGGCTCGGGGGAGGGGCGCGGCGGCCCCCGGAGCGCCGGCGGCTGTCGAGGCGCGGCGAGCCG
CAGCCATTGCCTTTTATGGTAATCGTGCGAGAGGGCGCAGGGACTTCCTTTGTCCCAAATCTGTGCGGAG
CCGAAATCTGGGAGGCGCCGCCGCACCCCCTCTAGCGGGCGCGGGGCGAAGCGGTGCGGCGCCGGCAGGA
AGGAAATGGGCGGGGAGGGCCTTCGTGCGTCGCCGCGCCGCCGTCCCCTTCTCCCTCTCCAGCCTCGGGG
CTGTCCGCGGGGGGACGGCTGCCTTCGGGGGGGACGGGGCAGGGCGGGGTTCGGCTTCTGGCGTGTGACC
GGCGGCTCTAGAGCCTCTGCTAACCATGTTCATGCCTTCTTCTTTTTCCTACAGCTCCTGGGCAACGTGC
TGGTTATTGTGCTGTCTCATCATTTTGGCAAAGAATTCGCGGCCGCTAGCGCTACCGGACTCAGATCTCG
AGCTCAAAGCTTGGGACCATGGCACTTCCCAGATGCATGTGGCCAAATTATGTTTGGAGAGCTATGATGG
CATGTGTGGTCCACAGGGGATCCGGTGCCCCATTGACTCTCTGCTTGTTGGGATGTTTGCTACAGACTTT
TCACGTACTCTCTCAAAAGTATCCATACGACGTTCCGGACTACGCATTGGATGATGTAGACCCATTGGTT
ACTACTAACTTTGGCAAGATTAGGGGAATTAAGAAAGAACTCAATAATGAAATTTTGGGTCCTGTCATTC
AGTTTCTTGGGGTTCCATATGCCGCTCCACCAACAGGAGAACATCGTTTCCAGCCTCCAGAACCACCATC
TCCCTGGTCTGACATCCGGAACGCCACTCAGTTTGCTCCTGTATGTCCCCAGAATATCATTGATGGCAGA
TTGCCTGAAGTTATGCTTCCTGTGTGGTTCACTAATAACTTGGATGTGGTTTCATCATACGTCCAAGACC
AGAGTGAAGACTGTCTATACTTAAACATCTATGTCCCAACTGAAGATGATATTCGGGACAGTGGGGGTCC
CAAACCAGTGATGGTGTACATCCATGGCGGCTCTTACATGGAAGGTACTGGAAATCTGTATGATGGGAGT
GTCTTGGCAAGCTATGGCAATGTGATCGTCATCACAGTCAACTATCGGCTTGGGGTACTTGGCTTCTTGA
GCACAGGGGATCAGGCTGCCAAAGGAAACTACGGGCTCCTTGACCTCATCCAGGCCCTAAGATGGACCAG
CGAGAACATTGGGTTCTTTGGTGGTGACCCCTTGCGAATCACTGTGTTTGGATCAGGCGCTGGGGGTTCA
TGTGTCAACCTGCTGACTTTATCCCATTATTCTGAAGGTAACCGTTGGAGCAATTCAACCAAAGGACTTT
TTCAACGAGCAATAGCTCAGAGTGGAACAGCCCTTTCCAGCTGGGCTGTTAGTTTCCAGCCTGCAAAATA
CGCTAGAATTCTGGCCACAAAAGTTGGCTGCAATGTTTCAGATACAGTAGAGTTAGTAGAATGCCTGCAG
AAGAAGCCTTACAAAGAACTTGTTGATCAAGATGTTCAACCAGCCCGATACCACATAGCCTTTGGACCTG
TGATCGATGGTGATGTAATACCAGATGACCCTCAGATACTGATGGAACAAGGAGAGTTCCTCAACTATGA
TATAATGTTGGGAGTTAACCAAGGGGAAGGGTTGAAGTTTGTCGAAAATATAGTAGATAGTGATGATGGT
GTATCAGCCAGTGATTTCGACTTTGCTGTTTCTAATTTTGTTGATAATTTATATGGATATCCTGAAGGCA
AAGATGTTTTGAGAGAAACCATTAAATTCATGTATACTGACTGGGCTGATCGCCATAATCCTGAAACTAG
AAGGAAGACATTGTTGGCTTTGTTTACGGACCATCAATGGGTAGCACCTGCTGTGGCCACAGCAGACCTT
CACTCGAACTTTGGCTCACCTACATACTTCTATGCCTTTTATCATCATTGCCAAACAGATCAAGTTCCAG
CTTGGGCTGATGCAGCTCATGGGGATGAGGTTCCCTATGTGTTGGGAATCCCCATGATTGGCCCTACAGA
GTTATTTCCTTGCAATTTCTCCAAGAATGATGTGATGTTGAGTGCAGTAGTAATGACATACTGGACGAAT
TTTGCTAAAACTGGTGACCCAAATCAACCAGTTCCTCAAGACACAAAATTCATCCATACCAAACCCAACC
GCTTTGAAGAAGTAGCATGGACCAGATATTCCCAGAAAGACCAGCTTTATCTCCATATTGGATTAAAACC
GAGAGTTAAAGAGCATTACAGAGCCAATAAGGTAAATCTCTGGCTGGAGCTGGTACCTCATCTGCATAAT
CTCAATGACATTTCTCAGTATACCTCGACAACAACTAAAGTGCCATCCACGGACATCACTCTCAGACCTA
CAAGGAAGAATTCCACACCAGTCACATCAGCCTTTCCCACTGCCAAACAGGATGATCCCAAGCAACAACC
AAGCCCCTTCTCGGTGGATCAGAGGGACTACTCCACAGAGCTAAGTGTCACTATCGCAGTGGGGGCCTCT
CTGCTGTTTCTCAACATCTTGGCTTTTGCAGCCCTGTACTACAAGAAGGATAAGAGGAGACATGATGTCC
ACCGGAGGTGCAGCCCTCAGCGCACGACCACCAACGACCTAACCCATGCTCCAGAAGAGGAAATTATGTC
TCTCCAAATGAAGCACACTGACTTGGATCACGAGTGTGAGTCCATCCATCCACATGAGGTGGTTCTTCGG
ACCGCCTGTCCCCCAGATTATACTCTAGCTATGAGGAGGTCACCTGATGATATTCCACTAATGACACCTA
ACACCATCACAATGATTCCCAACACTATACCAGGGATTCAGCCCTTACATACATTCAACACATTTACTGG
AGGACAGAATAATACACTGCCCCATCCCCACCCACACCCCCATTCACATTCAACAACCAGGGTATAGCCA
GATGAGAGAGACAAACTGATTAATCCCGCGGCCATGGCGGCCGGGAGCATGCGACGTCGGGCCCGGGGAG
CTCTTCACTCCTCAGGTGCAGGCTGCCTATCAGAAGGTGGTGGCTGGTGTGGCCAATGCCCTGGCTCACA
AATACCACTGAGATCTTTTTCCCTCTGCCAAAAATTATGGGGACATCATGAAGCCCCTTGAGCATCTGAC
TTCTGGCTAATAAAGGAAATTTATTTTCATTGCAATAGTGTGTTGGAATTTTTTGTGTCTCTCACTCGGA
AGGACATATGGGAGGGCAAATCATTTAAAACATCAGAATGAGTATTTGGTTTAGAGTTTGGCAACATATG
CCCATATGCTGGCTGCCATGAACAAAGGTTGGCTATAAAGAGGTCATCAGTATATGAAACAGCCCCCTGC
TGTCCATTCCTTATTCCATAGAAAAGCCTTGACTTGAGGTTAGATTTTTTTTATATTTTGTTTTGTGTTA
TTTTTTTCTTTAACATCCCTAAAATTTTCCTTACATGTTTTACTAGCCAGATTTTTCCTCCTCTCCTGAC
TACTCCCAGTCATAGCTGTCCCTCTTCTCTTATGGAGATCCCTCGACCTGCAGCCCAAGCTTGGCGTAAT
CATGGTCATAGCTGTTTCCTGTGTGAAATTGTTATCCGCTCACAATTCCACACAACATACGAGCCGGAAG
CATAAAGTGTAAAGCCTGGGGTGCCTAATGAGTGAGCTAACTCACATTAATTGCGTTGCGCTCACTGCCC
GCTTTCCAGTCGGGAAACCTGTCGTGCCAGCGGATCCGCATCTCAATTAGTCAGCAACCATAGTCCCGCC
CCTAACTCCGCCCATCCCGCCCCTAACTCCGCCCAGTTCCGCCCATTCTCCGCCCCATGGCTGACTAATT
TTTTTTATTTATGCAGAGGCCGAGGCCGCCTCGGCCTCTGAGCTATTCCAGAAGTAGTGAGGAGGCTTTT
TTGGAGGCCTAGGCTTTTGCAAAAAGCTAACTTGTTTATTGCAGCTTATAATGGTTACAAATAAAGCAAT
AGCATCACAAATTTCACAAATAAAGCATTTTTTTCACTGCATTCTAGTTGTGGTTTGTCCAAACTCATCA
ATGTATCTTATCATGTCTGGATCCGCTGCATTAATGAATCGGCCAACGCGCGGGGAGAGGCGGTTTGCGT
ATTGGGCGCTCTTCCGCTTCCTCGCTCACTGACTCGCTGCGCTCGGTCGTTCGGCTGCGGCGAGCGGTAT
CAGCTCACTCAAAGGCGGTAATACGGTTATCCACAGAATCAGGGGATAACGCAGGAAAGAACATGTGAGC
AAAAGGCCAGCAAAAGGCCAGGAACCGTAAAAAGGCCGCGTTGCTGGCGTTTTTCCATAGGCTCCGCCCC
CCTGACGAGCATCACAAAAATCGACGCTCAAGTCAGAGGTGGCGAAACCCGACAGGACTATAAAGATACC
AGGCGTTTCCCCCTGGAAGCTCCCTCGTGCGCTCTCCTGTTCCGACCCTGCCGCTTACCGGATACCTGTC
CGCCTTTCTCCCTTCGGGAAGCGTGGCGCTTTCTCATAGCTCACGCTGTAGGTATCTCAGTTCGGTGTAG
GTCGTTCGCTCCAAGCTGGGCTGTGTGCACGAACCCCCCGTTCAGCCCGACCGCTGCGCCTTATCCGGTA
ACTATCGTCTTGAGTCCAACCCGGTAAGACACGACTTATCGCCACTGGCAGCAGCCACTGGTAACAGGAT
TAGCAGAGCGAGGTATGTAGGCGGTGCTACAGAGTTCTTGAAGTGGTGGCCTAACTACGGCTACACTAGA
AGAACAGTATTTGGTATCTGCGCTCTGCTGAAGCCAGTTACCTTCGGAAAAAGAGTTGGTAGCTCTTGAT
CCGGCAAACAAACCACCGCTGGTAGCGGTGGTTTTTTTGTTTGCAAGCAGCAGATTACGCGCAGAAAAAA
AGGATCTCAAGAAGATCCTTTGATCTTTTCTACGGGGTCTGACGCTCAGTGGAACGAAAACTCACGTTAA
GGGATTTTGGTCATGAGATTATCAAAAAGGATCTTCACCTAGATCCTTTTAAATTAAAAATGAAGTTTTA
AATCAATCTAAAGTATATATGAGTAAACTTGGTCTGACAGTTACCAATGCTTAATCAGTGAGGCACCTAT
CTCAGCGATCTGTCTATTTCGTTCATCCATAGTTGCCTGACTCCCCGTCGTGTAGATAACTACGATACGG
GAGGGCTTACCATCTGGCCCCAGTGCTGCAATGATACCGCGAGACCCACGCTCACCGGCTCCAGATTTAT
CAGCAATAAACCAGCCAGCCGGAAGGGCCGAGCGCAGAAGTGGTCCTGCAACTTTATCCGCCTCCATCCA
GTCTATTAATTGTTGCCGGGAAGCTAGAGTAAGTAGTTCGCCAGTTAATAGTTTGCGCAACGTTGTTGCC
ATTGCTACAGGCATCGTGGTGTCACGCTCGTCGTTTGGTATGGCTTCATTCAGCTCCGGTTCCCAACGAT
CAAGGCGAGTTACATGATCCCCCATGTTGTGCAAAAAAGCGGTTAGCTCCTTCGGTCCTCCGATCGTTGT
CAGAAGTAAGTTGGCCGCAGTGTTATCACTCATGGTTATGGCAGCACTGCATAATTCTCTTACTGTCATG
CCATCCGTAAGATGCTTTTCTGTGACTGGTGAGTACTCAACCAAGTCATTCTGAGAATAGTGTATGCGGC
GACCGAGTTGCTCTTGCCCGGCGTCAATACGGGATAATACCGCGCCACATAGCAGAACTTTAAAAGTGCT
CATCATTGGAAAACGTTCTTCGGGGCGAAAACTCTCAAGGATCTTACCGCTGTTGAGATCCAGTTCGATG
TAACCCACTCGTGCACCCAACTGATCTTCAGCATCTTTTACTTTCACCAGCGTTTCTGGGTGAGCAAAAA
CAGGAAGGCAAAATGCCGCAAAAAAGGGAATAAGGGCGACACGGAAATGTTGAATACTCATACTCTTCCT
TTTTCAATATTATTGAAGCATTTATCAGGGTTATTGTCTCATGAGCGGATACATATTTGAATGTATTTAG
AAAAATAAACAAATAGGGGTTCCGCGCACATTTCCCCGAAAAGTGCCACCTGGGTCGACATTGATTATTG
