>Addgene plasmid #15261 | pCAG-NL1B | addgene partial sequence | sequence record 21713 | 15261 with pCAG-F
TTCGCGGCCGCTAGCGCTACCGGACTCAGATCTCGAGCTCAAGCTTGGGACCATGGCACTTCCCAGATGC
ATGTGGCCAAATTATGTTTGGAGAGCTATGATGGCATGTGTGGTCCACAGGGGATCCGGTGCCCCATTGA
CTCTCTGCTTGTTGGGATGTTTGCTACAGACTTTTCACGTACTCTCTCAAAAGTATCCATACGACGTTCC
GGACTACGCATTGGATGATGTAGACCCATTGGTTACTACTAACTTTGGCAAGATTAGGGGAATTAAGAAA
GAACTCAATAATGAAATTTTGGGTCCTGTCATTCAGTTTCTTGGGGTTCCATATGCCGCTCCACCAACAG
GAGAACATCGTTTCCAGCCTCCAGAACCACCATCTCCCTGGTCTGACATCCGGAACGCCACTCAGTTTGC
TCCTGTATGTCCCCAGAATATCATTGATGGCAGATTGCCTGAAGTTATGCTTCCTGTGTGGTTCACTAAT
AACTTGGATGTGGTTTCATCATACGTCCAAGACCAGAGTGAAGACTGTCTATACTTAAACATCTATGTCC
CAACTGAAGATGATATTCGGGACAGTG
